Addgene plasmid #180768: mitoZFD_ND1-Left-G1397-N
Purpose: Expresses mitoZFD_ND1-Left-G1397-N(DddAtox half) in mammalian cells
Depositing lab: Jin-Soo Kim. Depositing organization: Institute for Basic Science. Publication: Nuclear and mitochondrial DNA editing in human cells with zinc finger deaminases. Lim K, Cho SI, Kim JS. Nat Commun. 2022 Jan 18;13(1):366. doi: 10.1038/s41467-022-27962-0. PubMed 35042880.
Backbone
  Vector backbone: p3s
  Backbone size w/o insert (bp): 5382
  Total vector size (bp): 6636
  Vector type: Mammalian Expression
Growth in bacteria
  Bacterial resistance: Ampicillin, 100 μg/mL
  Growth temperature: 37°C
  Growth strain: DH5alpha
  Copy number: High Copy
Gene/Insert
  Gene/Insert name: mitoZFD for ND1 mutation
  Species: Synthetic
  Insert size (bp): 1254
  Promoter: pCMV
  Cloning method: Gibson Cloning
  Sequencing primers: 5′ CGCAAATGGGCGGTAGGCGTG; 3′ TAGAAGGCACAGTCGAGG
Terms and licenses: Academic/Nonprofit Terms; Industry Terms: Not Available to Industry
How to cite: mitoZFD_ND1-Left-G1397-N was a gift from Jin-Soo Kim (Addgene plasmid # 180768 ; http://n2t.net/addgene:180768 ; RRID:Addgene_180768)
