[The description below was written by a language model from this plasmid's Addgene catalogue record and pLannotate feature annotations shown in this document.]
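Description:
mitoZFD_ND1-Left-G1397-N is a 6.6 kb mammalian expression plasmid built on the p3s backbone that encodes one half of a mitochondrially targeted zinc finger deaminase (ZFD) pair directed at the mitochondrial ND1 gene. It is maintained in E. coli through a high-copy ColE1/pUC-type origin and selected with ampicillin via the β-lactamase gene. The backbone also carries an f1 origin and an SV40 promoter-driven neomycin/kanamycin phosphotransferase cassette with an SV40 polyadenylation signal, which could in principle allow G418 selection in mammalian cells. Small annotated fragments such as the truncated HIV-1 LTR, ble, lacI and bom are probably backbone remnants or similarity hits rather than functional parts.

The roughly 1.25 kb synthetic insert is transcribed from the CMV enhancer/promoter and terminated by the bGH poly(A) signal, with flanking T7 and SP6 promoters. The open reading frame begins with an N-terminal fragment of human ATP5F1B, consistent with a mitochondrial targeting sequence. This is followed by a FLAG epitope tag and a short segment matching the minute virus of mice NS2 protein, which likely serves as a nuclear export signal to limit nuclear accumulation. An unannotated stretch comes next and presumably encodes the "left" zinc finger array that recognises the ND1 target, although the feature table does not label it. Downstream lie a fragment of the Burkholderia DddA double-stranded DNA cytidine deaminase toxin domain, here the N-terminal half split at G1397, and a uracil glycosylase inhibitor (UGI) that blocks excision of the resulting uracil.

A split DddAtox half is inactive alone, so this plasmid is meant to be co-transfected with a partner "right" construct carrying the complementary half. Adjacent binding reconstitutes the deaminase for C-to-T base editing of mitochondrial DNA in human cells.
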