Features (pLannotate 1.2.2; 25 found; start..end, strand, type, name):
     28..80      -  misc_feature   bom (fragment): basis of mobility region from pBR322
    235..614     +  enhancer       CMV enhancer: human cytomegalovirus immediate early enhancer
    615..818     +  promoter       CMV promoter: human cytomegalovirus (CMV) immediate early promoter
    814..847     +  LTR            5' LTR (truncated) (fragment): truncated 5' long terminal repeat (LTR) from HIV-1
    863..881     +  promoter       T7 promoter: promoter for bacteriophage T7 RNA polymerase
    901..1047    +  CDS            ATP5F1B (fragment): ATPB_HUMAN - Also known as ATP5B Experimental evidence at protein level: Swiss-Prot protein existence level 1. Mitochondrial membrane ATP synthase (F(1)F(0) ATP synthase or Complex V) produces ATP from ADP in the presence of a proton gradient across the membrane which is generated by electron transport complexes of the respiratory chain. F-type ATPases consist of two structural domains, F(1) - containing the extramembraneous catalytic core, and F(0) - containing the membrane proton channel, linked together by a central stalk and a peripheral stalk. During catalysis, ATP synthesis in the cataly
   1048..1071    +  CDS            FLAG: FLAG® epitope tag, followed by an enterokinase cleavage site
   1072..1131    +  CDS            NS2 (fragment): NS2_MUMIP - Experimental evidence at protein level: Swiss-Prot protein existence level 1. Plays an essential role in viral protein synthesis. Plays also a role in active nuclear export of mature particles before host cell lysis, by interacting with host XPO1. From Murine minute virus (strain MVM prototype) (MVM) (Murine minute virus (strain MVM(p))).
   1567..1893    +  CDS            dddA (fragment): DDDA_BURC1 - Experimental evidence at protein level: Swiss-Prot protein existence level 1. Toxic component of a toxin-immunity protein module, which functions as a cellular contact-dependent growth inhibition (CDI) system. CDI modules allow bacteria to communicate with and inhibit the growth of closely related neighboring bacteria in a contact-dependent fashion. Bacteria that have this module inhibit or kill bacteria without it, giving them a growth advantage. Probably specifically inhibited by cognate immunity protein DddI (Probable). The C-terminal 163 residue fragment has double-stranded DN
   1903..2151    +  CDS            UGI: UNGI_BPPB2 - Experimental evidence at protein level: Swiss-Prot protein existence level 1. This protein binds specifically and reversibly to the host uracil-DNA glycosylase, preventing removal of uracil residues from PBS2 DNA by the host uracil-excision repair system. From Bacillus phage PBS2 (Bacteriophage PBS2).
   2185..2203    -  promoter       SP6 promoter: promoter for bacteriophage SP6 RNA polymerase
   2229..2453    +  polyA_signal   bGH poly(A) signal: bovine growth hormone polyadenylation signal
   2457..2478    +  promoter       SV40 promoter (fragment): SV40 enhancer and early promoter
   2499..2927    +  rep_origin     f1 ori (sequence partly withheld): f1 bacteriophage origin of replication; arrow indicates direction of (+) strand synthesis
   2941..3270    +  promoter       SV40 promoter: SV40 enhancer and early promoter
   3341..4132    +  CDS            neo: KKA2_KLEPN - Also known as kan, nptII. Experimental evidence at protein level: Swiss-Prot protein existence level 1. Resistance to kanamycin, neomycin, paromomycin, ribostamycin, butirosin and gentamicin B. From Klebsiella pneumoniae.
   4156..4314    +  CDS            ble (fragment): BLE_KLEPN - Experimental evidence at protein level: Swiss-Prot protein existence level 1. Binding protein with a strong affinity to the bleomycin family of antibiotics. Binds to CL990; an antimitotic-antibiotic compound. From Klebsiella pneumoniae.
   4309..4430    +  polyA_signal   SV40 poly(A) signal: SV40 polyadenylation signal
   4503..4519    -  protein_bind   lac operator: The lac repressor binds to the lac operator to inhibit transcription in E. coli. This inhibition can be relieved by adding lactose or isopropyl-β-D-thiogalactopyranoside (IPTG). lac repressor encoded by lacI
   4527..4557    -  promoter       lac promoter: promoter for the E. coli lac operon
   4572..4593    -  protein_bind   CAP binding site: CAP binding activates transcription in the presence of cAMP. E. coli catabolite activator protein
   4606..4698    -  CDS            lacI (fragment): lac repressor; lacI; The lac repressor binds to the lac operator to inhibit transcription in E. coli. This inhibition can be relieved by adding lactose or isopropyl-β-D-thiogalactopyranoside (IPTG).
   4881..5469    -  rep_origin     ori: high-copy-number ColE1/pMB1/pBR322/pUC origin of replication
   5640..6500    -  CDS            AmpR: β-lactamase; bla; confers resistance to ampicillin, carbenicillin, and related antibiotics
   6501..6605    -  promoter       AmpR promoter: bla
>Addgene plasmid #180768 | mitoZFD_ND1-Left-G1397-N | addgene full sequence | sequence record 356289 | Addgene NGS Result
GACGGATCGGGAGATCTCCCGATCCCCTATGGTGCACTCTCAGTACAATCTGCTCTGATGCCGCATAGTT
AAGCCAGTATCTGCTCCCTGCTTGTGTGTTGGAGGTCGCTGAGTAGTGCGCGAGCAAAATTTAAGCTACA
ACAAGGCAAGGCTTGACCGACAATTGCATGAAGAATCTGCTTAGGGTTAGGCGTTTTGCGCTGCTTCGCG
ATGTACGGGCCAGATATACGCGTTGACATTGATTATTGACTAGTTATTAATAGTAATCAATTACGGGGTC
ATTAGTTCATAGCCCATATATGGAGTTCCGCGTTACATAACTTACGGTAAATGGCCCGCCTGGCTGACCG
CCCAACGACCCCCGCCCATTGACGTCAATAATGACGTATGTTCCCATAGTAACGCCAATAGGGACTTTCC
ATTGACGTCAATGGGTGGAGTATTTACGGTAAACTGCCCACTTGGCAGTACATCAAGTGTATCATATGCC
AAGTACGCCCCCTATTGACGTCAATGACGGTAAATGGCCCGCCTGGCATTATGCCCAGTACATGACCTTA
TGGGACTTTCCTACTTGGCAGTACATCTACGTATTAGTCATCGCTATTACCATGGTGATGCGGTTTTGGC
AGTACATCAATGGGCGTGGATAGCGGTTTGACTCACGGGGATTTCCAAGTCTCCACCCCATTGACGTCAA
TGGGAGTTTGTTTTGGCACCAAAATCAACGGGACTTTCCAAAATGTCGTAACAACTCCGCCCCATTGACG
CAAATGGGCGGTAGGCGTGTACGGTGGGAGGTCTATATAAGCAGAGCTCTCTGGCTAACTAGAGAACCCA
CTGCTTACTGGCTTATCGAAATTAATACGACTCACTATAGGGAGACCCAAGCTTGCCACCATGTTGGGGT
TTGTGGGTCGGGTGGCCGCTGCTCCGGCCTCCGGGGCCTTGCGGAGACTCACCCCTTCAGCGTCGCTGCC
CCCAGCTCAGCTCTTACTGCGGGCCGCTCCGACGGCGGTCCATCCTGTCAGGGACTATGCGGCGCAAGAT
TACAAGGACGACGATGACAAGGTGGATGAAATGACCAAAAAGTTCGGCACGCTCACCATTCACGACACCG
AAAAGGCCGCCGAATTCGGGATCCGAATTCCCGGGGAAAAACCGTTCCAGTGTAGAATCTGCATGCGGAA
CTTCAGCGACTCTGGCAACCTGAGAGTGCACATCAGAACCCACACAGGGGAAAAGCCTTACAAGTGTCCT
GACTGTGGAAAGAGCTTCAGTCAGTCCTCTAGCCTGATCAGACACCAGCGGACCCACACAGGCGAGAAAC
CTTACGAGTGCGACCACTGTGGCAAGTCCTTCAGCCAGTCTAGCCACCTGAACGTGCATAAGAGAACCCA
CACGGGCGAGAAGCCCTACAGATGCAAGTACTGTGACAGATCCTTCAGCATCTCTAGCAACCTGCAGAGA
CACGTGCGGAACATCCACCTGCGGTCTGGCACACCCCACGAAGTGGGAGTCTACACCCTGAGCGGCACCC
CTCACGAGGTGGGCGTGTACACCCTGGGTAGCTACGCACTTGGTCCTTACCAGATTAGCGCACCCCAACT
CCCCGCCTATAATGGTCAAACCGTCGGGACCTTTTACTACGTAAACGATGCTGGTGGGCTGGAATCCAAA
GTATTCTCCTCAGGGGGCCCTACACCCTACCCCAACTACGCCAATGCTGGTCATGTAGAAGGGCAGTCAG
CACTGTTTATGCGCGATAATGGTATAAGCGAGGGGTTGGTCTTCCATAACAACCCAGAGGGTACTTGTGG
CTTCTGTGTGAATATGACTGAAACCCTTCTGCCCGAAAATGCCAAGATGACTGTCGTCCCACCTGAAGGC
TCCGGTGGTTCAACAAATCTGTCTGACATCATAGAAAAAGAGACCGGCAAACAACTGGTGATACAAGAAA
GTATTCTGATGTTGCCTGAGGAAGTTGAAGAGGTAATAGGCAACAAGCCTGAAAGCGATATACTGGTACA
TACCGCATACGATGAGTCAACTGACGAAAACGTGATGCTCTTGACATCCGATGCCCCTGAATACAAGCCC
TGGGCACTTGTAATCCAAGATAGTAATGGGGAGAACAAAATCAAAATGTTGTAATAGCTCGAGCATGCAT
CTAGAGGGCCCTATTCTATAGTGTCACCTAAATGCTAGAGCTCGCTGATCAGCCTCGACTGTGCCTTCTA
GTTGCCAGCCATCTGTTGTTTGCCCCTCCCCCGTGCCTTCCTTGACCCTGGAAGGTGCCACTCCCACTGT
CCTTTCCTAATAAAATGAGGAAATTGCATCGCATTGTCTGAGTAGGTGTCATTCTATTCTGGGGGGTGGG
GTGGGGCAGGACAGCAAGGGGGAGGATTGGGAAGACAATAGCAGGCATGCTGGGGATGCGGTGGGCTCTA
TGGCTTCTGAGGCGGAAAGAACCAGCTGGGGCTCTAGGGGGTATCCCC
[124 nt withheld, positions 2499-2622]
C
[91 nt withheld, positions 2624-2714]
A
[49 nt withheld, positions 2716-2764]
CCTTTGACGTTGGAGTCCACGTTCTTT
[37 nt withheld, positions 2792-2828]
ACCCTATCTCGGTCTATTCTTTTGATTTATAAGGGATTTTGCCGATTTCGGCCTATTGGTTAAAAAATGA
GCTGATTTAACAAAAATTTAACGCGAATTAATTCTGTGGAATGTGTGTCAGTTAGGGTGTGGAAAGTCCC
CAGGCTCCCCAGCAGGCAGAAGTATGCAAAGCATGCATCTCAATTAGTCAGCAACCAGGTGTGGAAAGTC
CCCAGGCTCCCCAGCAGGCAGAAGTATGCAAAGCATGCATCTCAATTAGTCAGCAACCATAGTCCCGCCC
CTAACTCCGCCCATCCCGCCCCTAACTCCGCCCAGTTCCGCCCATTCTCCGCCCCATGGCTGACTAATTT
TTTTTATTTATGCAGAGGCCGAGGCCGCCTCTGCCTCTGAGCTATTCCAGAAGTAGTGAGGAGGCTTTTT
TGGAGGCCTAGGCTTTTGCAAAAAGCTCCCGGCCGGGAGCTTGTATATCCATTTTCGGATCTGATCAAGA
GACAGGATGAGGATCGTTTCGCATGATTGAACAAGATGGATTGCACGCAGGTTCTCCGGCCGCTTGGGTG
GAGAGGCTATTCGGCTATGACTGGGCACAACAGACAATCGGCTGCTCTGATGCCGCCGTGTTCCGGCTGT
CAGCGCAGGGGCGCCCGGTTCTTTTTGTCAAGACCGACCTGTCCGGTGCCCTGAATGAACTGCAGGACGA
GGCAGCGCGGCTATCGTGGCTGGCCACGACGGGCGTTCCTTGCGCAGCTGTGCTCGACGTTGTCACTGAA
GCGGGAAGGGACTGGCTGCTATTGGGCGAAGTGCCGGGGCAGGATCTCCTGTCATCTCACCTTGCTCCTG
CCGAGAAAGTATCCATCATGGCTGATGCAATGCGGCGGCTGCATACGCTTGATCCGGCTACCTGCCCATT
CGACCACCAAGCGAAACATCGCATCGAGCGAGCACGTACTCGGATGGAAGCCGGTCTTGTCGATCAGGAT
GATCTGGACGAAGAGCATCAGGGGCTCGCGCCAGCCGAACTGTTCGCCAGGCTCAAGGCGCGCATGCCCG
ACGGCGAGGATCTCGTCGTGACCCATGGCGATGCCTGCTTGCCGAATATCATGGTGGAAAATGGCCGCTT
TTCTGGATTCATCGACTGTGGCCGGCTGGGTGTGGCGGACCGCTATCAGGACATAGCGTTGGCTACCCGT
GATATTGCTGAAGAGCTTGGCGGCGAATGGGCTGACCGCTTCCTCGTGCTTTACGGTATCGCCGCTCCCG
ATTCGCAGCGCATCGCCTTCTATCGCCTTCTTGACGAGTTCTTCTGAGCGGGACTCTGGGGTTCGAAATG
ACCGACCAAGCGACGCCCAACCTGCCATCACGAGATTTCGATTCCACCGCCGCCTTCTATGAAAGGTTGG
GCTTCGGAATCGTTTTCCGGGACGCCGGCTGGATGATCCTCCAGCGCGGGGATCTCATGCTGGAGTTCTT
CGCCCACCCCAACTTGTTTATTGCAGCTTATAATGGTTACAAATAAAGCAATAGCATCACAAATTTCACA
AATAAAGCATTTTTTTCACTGCATTCTAGTTGTGGTTTGTCCAAACTCATCAATGTATCTTATCATGTCT
GTATACCGTCGACCTCTAGCTAGAGCTTGGCGTAATCATGGTCATAGCTGTTTCCTGTGTGAAATTGTTA
TCCGCTCACAATTCCACACAACATACGAGCCGGAAGCATAAAGTGTAAAGCCTGGGGTGCCTAATGAGTG
AGCTAACTCACATTAATTGCGTTGCGCTCACTGCCCGCTTTCCAGTCGGGAAACCTGTCGTGCCAGCTGC
ATTAATGAATCGGCCAACGCGCGGGGAGAGGCGGTTTGCGTATTGGGCGCTCTTCCGCTTCCTCGCTCAC
TGACTCGCTGCGCTCGGTCGTTCGGCTGCGGCGAGCGGTATCAGCTCACTCAAAGGCGGTAATACGGTTA
TCCACAGAATCAGGGGATAACGCAGGAAAGAACATGTGAGCAAAAGGCCAGCAAAAGGCCAGGAACCGTA
AAAAGGCCGCGTTGCTGGCGTTTTTCCATAGGCTCCGCCCCCCTGACGAGCATCACAAAAATCGACGCTC
AAGTCAGAGGTGGCGAAACCCGACAGGACTATAAAGATACCAGGCGTTTCCCCCTGGAAGCTCCCTCGTG
CGCTCTCCTGTTCCGACCCTGCCGCTTACCGGATACCTGTCCGCCTTTCTCCCTTCGGGAAGCGTGGCGC
TTTCTCATAGCTCACGCTGTAGGTATCTCAGTTCGGTGTAGGTCGTTCGCTCCAAGCTGGGCTGTGTGCA
CGAACCCCCCGTTCAGCCCGACCGCTGCGCCTTATCCGGTAACTATCGTCTTGAGTCCAACCCGGTAAGA
CACGACTTATCGCCACTGGCAGCAGCCACTGGTAACAGGATTAGCAGAGCGAGGTATGTAGGCGGTGCTA
CAGAGTTCTTGAAGTGGTGGCCTAACTACGGCTACACTAGAAGAACAGTATTTGGTATCTGCGCTCTGCT
GAAGCCAGTTACCTTCGGAAAAAGAGTTGGTAGCTCTTGATCCGGCAAACAAACCACCGCTGGTAGCGGT
GGTTTTTTTGTTTGCAAGCAGCAGATTACGCGCAGAAAAAAAGGATCTCAAGAAGATCCTTTGATCTTTT
CTACGGGGTCTGACGCTCAGTGGAACGAAAACTCACGTTAAGGGATTTTGGTCATGAGATTATCAAAAAG
GATCTTCACCTAGATCCTTTTAAATTAAAAATGAAGTTTTAAATCAATCTAAAGTATATATGAGTAAACT
TGGTCTGACAGTTACCAATGCTTAATCAGTGAGGCACCTATCTCAGCGATCTGTCTATTTCGTTCATCCA
TAGTTGCCTGACTCCCCGTCGTGTAGATAACTACGATACGGGAGGGCTTACCATCTGGCCCCAGTGCTGC
AATGATACCGCGAGACCCACGCTCACCGGCTCCAGATTTATCAGCAATAAACCAGCCAGCCGGAAGGGCC
GAGCGCAGAAGTGGTCCTGCAACTTTATCCGCCTCCATCCAGTCTATTAATTGTTGCCGGGAAGCTAGAG
TAAGTAGTTCGCCAGTTAATAGTTTGCGCAACGTTGTTGCCATTGCTACAGGCATCGTGGTGTCACGCTC
GTCGTTTGGTATGGCTTCATTCAGCTCCGGTTCCCAACGATCAAGGCGAGTTACATGATCCCCCATGTTG
TGCAAAAAAGCGGTTAGCTCCTTCGGTCCTCCGATCGTTGTCAGAAGTAAGTTGGCCGCAGTGTTATCAC
TCATGGTTATGGCAGCACTGCATAATTCTCTTACTGTCATGCCATCCGTAAGATGCTTTTCTGTGACTGG
TGAGTACTCAACCAAGTCATTCTGAGAATAGTGTATGCGGCGACCGAGTTGCTCTTGCCCGGCGTCAATA
CGGGATAATACCGCGCCACATAGCAGAACTTTAAAAGTGCTCATCATTGGAAAACGTTCTTCGGGGCGAA
AACTCTCAAGGATCTTACCGCTGTTGAGATCCAGTTCGATGTAACCCACTCGTGCACCCAACTGATCTTC
AGCATCTTTTACTTTCACCAGCGTTTCTGGGTGAGCAAAAACAGGAAGGCAAAATGCCGCAAAAAAGGGA
ATAAGGGCGACACGGAAATGTTGAATACTCATACTCTTCCTTTTTCAATATTATTGAAGCATTTATCAGG
GTTATTGTCTCATGAGCGGATACATATTTGAATGTATTTAGAAAAATAAACAAATAGGGGTTCCGCGCAC
ATTTCCCCGAAAAGTGCCACCTGACGTC
